Addgene plasmid #20155: CF-Ins54p
Depositing lab: Tobias Meyer. Depositing organization: Stanford University. Publication: Rapid chemically induced changes of PtdIns(4,5)P2 gate KCNQ ion channels. Suh BC, Inoue T, Meyer T, Hille B. Science. 2006 Dec 1. 314(5804):1454-7. 10.1126/science.1131163 PubMed 16990515.
Backbone
  Vector backbone: ECFP-C1
  Backbone manufacturer: Clontech
  Backbone size w/o insert (bp): 4733
  Vector type: Mammalian Expression
  Selectable markers: Neomycin (select with G418)
Growth in bacteria
  Bacterial resistance: Kanamycin, 50 μg/mL
  Growth temperature: 37°C
  Growth strain: DH5alpha
  Copy number: High Copy
Gene/Insert
  Gene/Insert name: CFP-FKBP-Inp54p (alt name: Inp54)
  Species: S. cerevisiae (budding yeast)
  Mutation: Stop codon at position 331.
  GenBank ID: Z74807
  Entrez Gene: INP54 (a.k.a. YOL065C)
  Cloning method: Restriction Enzyme; 5′ cloning site EcoR1 (not destroyed); 3′ cloning site BamH1 (not destroyed)
  Sequencing primers: 5′ n/a
Terms and licenses: Academic/Nonprofit Terms; Industry Terms: Not Available to Industry
How to cite: CF-Ins54p was a gift from Tobias Meyer (Addgene plasmid # 20155 ; http://n2t.net/addgene:20155 ; RRID:Addgene_20155)
