[The description below was written by a language model from this plasmid's Addgene catalogue record and pLannotate feature annotations shown in this document.]
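Description:
CF-Ins54p is a mammalian expression plasmid built on the Clontech ECFP-C1 backbone. It encodes a three-part fusion protein, CFP-FKBP-Inp54p, under the human cytomegalovirus immediate early enhancer and promoter. The open reading frame begins with ECFP, continues into an FKBP12-type domain, and ends with the Saccharomyces cerevisiae INP54 (YOL065C) coding sequence, which was cloned between EcoRI and BamHI sites that remain intact. The automated annotation labels the FKBP module as the F36V "DmrB" variant, whereas the catalogue simply calls it FKBP, so the exact variant should be checked against the sequence. The record notes a stop codon at position 331 of Inp54p, so a C-terminally truncated protein is expressed even though the annotated INP54 match extends further. An SV40 polyadenylation signal terminates the transcript.

The plasmid replicates in bacteria at high copy from a ColE1/pUC-type origin and also carries an f1 origin. A single NeoR/KanR (Tn5 aminoglycoside phosphotransferase) cassette provides both selections. The bla promoter drives it for kanamycin selection in E. coli, and the SV40 early promoter with an HSV TK poly(A) signal drives it for G418 selection in mammalian cells. The short large T antigen, ble and bGH poly(A) fragments in the feature table are probably backbone remnants or partial annotation matches rather than functional parts.

Inp54p acts on phosphatidylinositol 4,5-bisphosphate, and the FKBP domain is a standard handle for chemically induced dimerization. In line with the associated publication on rapid, chemically induced PtdIns(4,5)P2 changes gating KCNQ channels, the construct serves as a fluorescently trackable enzyme that a dimerizer can recruit to a membrane-anchored partner to acutely alter PtdIns(4,5)P2. That partner is not part of this plasmid.
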