Features (pLannotate 1.2.2; 16 found; start..end, strand, type, name):
     61..364     +  enhancer       CMV enhancer: human cytomegalovirus immediate early enhancer
    365..568     +  promoter       CMV promoter: human cytomegalovirus (CMV) immediate early promoter
    613..1329    +  CDS            ECFP: ECFP is a basic (constitutively fluorescent) cyan fluorescent protein published in 1996, derived from Aequorea victoria. It has low acid sensitivity.
   1342..1662    +  CDS            DmrB: F36V mutant of FK506-binding protein FKBP12 binds synthetic ligands that do not bind wild-type FKBP
   1724..1745    +  misc_feature   MCS (fragment): multiple cloning site
   1747..2898    +  CDS            INP54: INP54_YEAST - Experimental evidence at protein level: Swiss-Prot protein existence level 1. Regulates the phosphatidylinositol (4,5)-diphosphate levels on the cytoplasmic surface of the endoplasmic reticulum and thereby regulates secretion. Does not utilize phosphatidylinositol 3,5- bisphosphate (PtdIns(3,5)P2), nor phosphatidylinositol 3-phosphate (PtdIns(3)P) and phosphatidylinositol 4-phosphate (PtdIns(4)P). From Saccharomyces cerevisiae (strain ATCC 204508 / S288c) (Baker's yeast).
   2924..3008    +  CDS            large T antigen (fragment): large T antigen from SV40 (simian virus 40)
   3031..3152    +  polyA_signal   SV40 poly(A) signal: SV40 polyadenylation signal
   3186..3614    -  rep_origin     f1 ori (sequence partly withheld): f1 bacteriophage origin of replication; arrow indicates direction of (+) strand synthesis
   3641..3745    +  promoter       AmpR promoter: bla
   3747..4104    +  promoter       SV40 promoter: SV40 enhancer and early promoter
   4139..4933    +  CDS            NeoR/KanR: aminoglycoside phosphotransferase from Tn5; aph(3')-II (or nptII); confers resistance to neomycin, kanamycin, and G418 (Geneticin®)
   4954..5106    +  CDS            ble (fragment): BLE_KLEPN - Experimental evidence at protein level: Swiss-Prot protein existence level 1. Binding protein with a strong affinity to the bleomycin family of antibiotics. Binds to CL990; an antimitotic-antibiotic compound. From Klebsiella pneumoniae.
   5165..5212    +  polyA_signal   HSV TK poly(A) signal: herpes simplex virus thymidine kinase polyadenylation signal (Cole and Stacy, 1985)
   5303..5319    -  polyA_signal   bGH poly(A) signal (fragment): bovine growth hormone polyadenylation signal
   5541..6129    +  rep_origin     ori: high-copy-number ColE1/pMB1/pBR322/pUC origin of replication
>Addgene plasmid #20155 | CF-Ins54p | depositor full sequence | sequence record 9492 | Author sequence
TAGTTATTAATAGTAATCAATTACGGGGTCATTAGTTCATAGCCCATATATGGAGTTCCGCGTTACATAA
CTTACGGTAAATGGCCCGCCTGGCTGACCGCCCAACGACCCCCGCCCATTGACGTCAATAATGACGTATG
TTCCCATAGTAACGCCAATAGGGACTTTCCATTGACGTCAATGGGTGGAGTATTTACGGTAAACTGCCCA
CTTGGCAGTACATCAAGTGTATCATATGCCAAGTACGCCCCCTATTGACGTCAATGACGGTAAATGGCCC
GCCTGGCATTATGCCCAGTACATGACCTTATGGGACTTTCCTACTTGGCAGTACATCTACGTATTAGTCA
TCGCTATTACCATGGTGATGCGGTTTTGGCAGTACATCAATGGGCGTGGATAGCGGTTTGACTCACGGGG
ATTTCCAAGTCTCCACCCCATTGACGTCAATGGGAGTTTGTTTTGGCACCAAAATCAACGGGACTTTCCA
AAATGTCGTAACAACTCCGCCCCATTGACGCAAATGGGCGGTAGGCGTGTACGGTGGGAGGTCTATATAA
GCAGAGCTGGTTTAGTGAACCGTCAGATCCGCTAGCGCTACCGGTCGCCACCATGGTGAGCAAGGGCGAG
GAGCTGTTCACCGGGGTGGTGCCCATCCTGGTCGAGCTGGACGGCGACGTAAACGGCCACAAGTTCAGCG
TGTCCGGCGAGGGCGAGGGCGATGCCACCTACGGCAAGCTGACCCTGAAGTTCATCTGCACCACCGGCAA
GCTGCCCGTGCCCTGGCCCACCCTCGTGACCACCCTGACCTGGGGCGTGCAGTGCTTCAGCCGCTACCCC
GACCACATGAAGCAGCACGACTTCTTCAAGTCCGCCATGCCCGAAGGCTACGTCCAGGAGCGCACCATCT
TCTTCAAGGACGACGGCAACTACAAGACCCGCGCCGAGGTGAAGTTCGAGGGCGACACCCTGGTGAACCG
CATCGAGCTGAAGGGCATCGACTTCAAGGAGGACGGCAACATCCTGGGGCACAAGCTGGAGTACAACTAC
ATCAGCCACAACGTCTATATCACCGCCGACAAGCAGAAGAACGGCATCAAGGCCAACTTCAAGATCCGCC
ACAACATCGAGGACGGCAGCGTGCAGCTCGCCGACCACTACCAGCAGAACACCCCCATCGGCGACGGCCC
CGTGCTGCTGCCCGACAACCACTACCTGAGCACCCAGTCCGCCCTGAGCAAAGACCCCAACGAGAAGCGC
GATCACATGGTCCTGCTGGAGTTCGTGACCGCCGCCGGGATCACTCTCGGCATGGACGAGCTGTACAAGA
GTGCTGGTGGTGGAGTGCAGGTGGAAACCATCTCCCCAGGAGACGGGCGCACCTTCCCCAAGCGCGGCCA
GACCTGCGTGGTGCACTACACCGGGATGCTTGAAGATGGAAAGAAATTTGATTCCTCCCGGGACAGAAAC
AAGCCCTTTAAGTTTATGCTAGGCAAGCAGGAGGTGATCCGAGGCTGGGAAGAAGGGGTTGCCCAGATGA
GTGTGGGTCAGAGAGCCAAACTGACTATATCTCCAGATTATGCCTATGGTGCCACTGGGCACCCAGGCAT
CATCCCACCACATGCCACTCTCGTCTTCGATGTGGAGCTTCTAAAACTGGAAAGTGCTGGTGGTAGTGCT
GGTGGTAGTGCTGGTGGTAGTGCTGGTGGTAGTGCTGGTGGTCCTCGAGCTCAAGCTTCGAATTCGATGA
ACAAAACGAATTGGAAGGTATCTGTAACTACATTCAATTGTGGTAAGGAATTTCCCGTTGAAAATTCGAA
AGCAATCGTTAAGCAATTGCTTTTCCCCTACGATGACGGCATCTCCCAATTGGAATTGCAAGATCTATAT
GTGTTGGGGTTCCAAGAAGTAGTCCCCATATGGCAAGGCTCCTTCCCTGCTGTTAATCGTGATTTAATCG
ATAGAATTACAACTACTGCGGTTAATTGTCTGAATGAAAAAGTGTCAGCTACACAAGGGGATGAGCAGTA
TTCATGTTTAGGGGTGAATAGTCTTGGGGCGATTACCATAATAGTATTATACAATAATAATGCGCTAAAG
GTAAAAGATGATATTTTGAAACGGAATGGGAAATGCGGTTGGTTTGGTACACACTTGAAAGGTGGAACTT
TGATAAGTTTTCAGATGACACGCAATGGCGAGGAGAACTGGGAAAGATTTAGCTATATTTGTGCTCATTT
AAATGCAAATGAAGGTGTCAACAATAGAAATCAAAGAATAGATGATTACAAACGAATAATGAGTGAAGTG
TGTGATTCTGAGGTTGCAAAAAGCGACCACTTTTTCTTTCTAGGCGATTTGAATTTTAGGGTTACTAGTA
CTTATGATCCAACTACCAATTATTCGTCCACCACAACGTTAAGGCGTCTATTAGAAAATCATGAAGAACT
AAATCTGCTACGTAAAGGAGAGGATGAACCGTTATGCAAAGGTTTTCAGGAGCTGAAGATAACATTTCCA
CCGACATACAAATTCAAGTTGTTTGAAAAGGAAACATATAATACAAAAAGAATCCCGTCGTGGTGCGATA
GGATTCTCTACAAAAGCTATGCAGTGCCAACTTTCGCACAAGAAGGTACTTACCATTCCGTCCCTAGGTC
CAATGCTCTATTATTTAGCGATCATCAACCCGTTAATCTTACCGTAAGATTACCAAGGTCTACAGGGACG
CCAGTGCCGTGATCCTTACATATCGAAAAGTATCCTTTATCATGGAGCTCTGGCCTGATTGGACAAATTG
GTGACGCAGTCATCGGGTACTGCGGTTGGCTAGTTACTAAGAATGTACATTATTGGATATTAGGTTCTTT
ACTATTATATTTACTATTAAAAATCCTGTAAGGATCCACCGGATCTAGATAACTGATCATAATCAGCCAT
ACCACATTTGTAGAGGTTTTACTTGCTTTAAAAAACCTCCCACACCTCCCCCTGAACCTGAAACATAAAA
TGAATGCAATTGTTGTTGTTAACTTGTTTATTGCAGCTTATAATGGTTACAAATAAAGCAATAGCATCAC
AAATTTCACAAATAAAGCATTTTTTTCACTGCATTCTAGTTGTGGTTTGTCCAAACTCATCAATGTATCT
TAAGGCGTAAATTGTAAGCGTTAATATTTTGTTAAAATTCGCGTTAAATTTTTGTTAAATCAGCTCATTT
TTTAACCAATAGGCCGAAATCGGCAAAATCCCTTATAAATCAAAAGAATAGACCGAGATAGGGT
[37 nt withheld, positions 3285-3321]
AAAGAACGTGGACTCCAACGTCAAAGG
[49 nt withheld, positions 3349-3397]
T
[91 nt withheld, positions 3399-3489]
G
[124 nt withheld, positions 3491-3614]
CAGGTGGCACTTTTCGGGGAAATGTGCGCGGAACCCCTATTTGTTTATTTTTCTAAATACATTCAAATAT
GTATCCGCTCATGAGACAATAACCCTGATAAATGCTTCAATAATATTGAAAAAGGAAGAGTCCTGAGGCG
GAAAGAACCAGCTGTGGAATGTGTGTCAGTTAGGGTGTGGAAAGTCCCCAGGCTCCCCAGCAGGCAGAAG
TATGCAAAGCATGCATCTCAATTAGTCAGCAACCAGGTGTGGAAAGTCCCCAGGCTCCCCAGCAGGCAGA
AGTATGCAAAGCATGCATCTCAATTAGTCAGCAACCATAGTCCCGCCCCTAACTCCGCCCATCCCGCCCC
TAACTCCGCCCAGTTCCGCCCATTCTCCGCCCCATGGCTGACTAATTTTTTTTATTTATGCAGAGGCCGA
GGCCGCCTCGGCCTCTGAGCTATTCCAGAAGTAGTGAGGAGGCTTTTTTGGAGGCCTAGGCTTTTGCAAA
GATCGATCAAGAGACAGGATGAGGATCGTTTCGCATGATTGAACAAGATGGATTGCACGCAGGTTCTCCG
GCCGCTTGGGTGGAGAGGCTATTCGGCTATGACTGGGCACAACAGACAATCGGCTGCTCTGATGCCGCCG
TGTTCCGGCTGTCAGCGCAGGGGCGCCCGGTTCTTTTTGTCAAGACCGACCTGTCCGGTGCCCTGAATGA
ACTGCAAGACGAGGCAGCGCGGCTATCGTGGCTGGCCACGACGGGCGTTCCTTGCGCAGCTGTGCTCGAC
GTTGTCACTGAAGCGGGAAGGGACTGGCTGCTATTGGGCGAAGTGCCGGGGCAGGATCTCCTGTCATCTC
ACCTTGCTCCTGCCGAGAAAGTATCCATCATGGCTGATGCAATGCGGCGGCTGCATACGCTTGATCCGGC
TACCTGCCCATTCGACCACCAAGCGAAACATCGCATCGAGCGAGCACGTACTCGGATGGAAGCCGGTCTT
GTCGATCAGGATGATCTGGACGAAGAGCATCAGGGGCTCGCGCCAGCCGAACTGTTCGCCAGGCTCAAGG
CGAGCATGCCCGACGGCGAGGATCTCGTCGTGACCCATGGCGATGCCTGCTTGCCGAATATCATGGTGGA
AAATGGCCGCTTTTCTGGATTCATCGACTGTGGCCGGCTGGGTGTGGCGGACCGCTATCAGGACATAGCG
TTGGCTACCCGTGATATTGCTGAAGAGCTTGGCGGCGAATGGGCTGACCGCTTCCTCGTGCTTTACGGTA
TCGCCGCTCCCGATTCGCAGCGCATCGCCTTCTATCGCCTTCTTGACGAGTTCTTCTGAGCGGGACTCTG
GGGTTCGAAATGACCGACCAAGCGACGCCCAACCTGCCATCACGAGATTTCGATTCCACCGCCGCCTTCT
ATGAAAGGTTGGGCTTCGGAATCGTTTTCCGGGACGCCGGCTGGATGATCCTCCAGCGCGGGGATCTCAT
GCTGGAGTTCTTCGCCCACCCTAGGGGGAGGCTAACTGAAACACGGAAGGAGACAATACCGGAAGGAACC
CGCGCTATGACGGCAATAAAAAGACAGAATAAAACGCACGGTGTTGGGTCGTTTGTTCATAAACGCGGGG
TTCGGTCCCAGGGCTGGCACTCTGTCGATACCCCACCGAGACCCCATTGGGGCCAATACGCCCGCGTTTC
TTCCTTTTCCCCACCCCACCCCCCAAGTTCGGGTGAAGGCCCAGGGCTCGCAGCCAACGTCGGGGCGGCA
GGCCCTGCCATAGCCTCAGGTTACTCATATATACTTTAGATTGATTTAAAACTTCATTTTTAATTTAAAA
GGATCTAGGTGAAGATCCTTTTTGATAATCTCATGACCAAAATCCCTTAACGTGAGTTTTCGTTCCACTG
AGCGTCAGACCCCGTAGAAAAGATCAAAGGATCTTCTTGAGATCCTTTTTTTCTGCGCGTAATCTGCTGC
TTGCAAACAAAAAAACCACCGCTACCAGCGGTGGTTTGTTTGCCGGATCAAGAGCTACCAACTCTTTTTC
CGAAGGTAACTGGCTTCAGCAGAGCGCAGATACCAAATACTGTCCTTCTAGTGTAGCCGTAGTTAGGCCA
CCACTTCAAGAACTCTGTAGCACCGCCTACATACCTCGCTCTGCTAATCCTGTTACCAGTGGCTGCTGCC
AGTGGCGATAAGTCGTGTCTTACCGGGTTGGACTCAAGACGATAGTTACCGGATAAGGCGCAGCGGTCGG
GCTGAACGGGGGGTTCGTGCACACAGCCCAGCTTGGAGCGAACGACCTACACCGAACTGAGATACCTACA
GCGTGAGCTATGAGAAAGCGCCACGCTTCCCGAAGGGAGAAAGGCGGACAGGTATCCGGTAAGCGGCAGG
GTCGGAACAGGAGAGCGCACGAGGGAGCTTCCAGGGGGAAACGCCTGGTATCTTTATAGTCCTGTCGGGT
TTCGCCACCTCTGACTTGAGCGTCGATTTTTGTGATGCTCGTCAGGGGGGCGGAGCCTATGGAAAAACGC
CAGCAACGCGGCCTTTTTACGGTTCCTGGCCTTTTGCTGGCCTTTTGCTCACATGTTCTTTCCTGCGTTA
TCCCCTGATTCTGTGGATAACCGTATTACCGCCATGCAT
