>Addgene plasmid #20155 | CF-Ins54p | addgene partial sequence | sequence record 26038 | 20155 with SV40pA-R
AAGTTAACAACAACAATTGCATTCATTTTATGTTTCAGGTTCAGGGGGAGGTGTGGGAGGTTTTTTAAAG
CAAGTAAAACCTCTACAAATGTGGTATGGCTGATTATGATCAGTTATCTAGATCCGGTGGATCCTTACAG
GATTTTTAATAGTAAATATAATAGTAAAGAACCTAATATCCAATAATGTACATTCTTAGTAACTAGCCAA
CCGCAGTACCCGATGACTGCGTCACCAATTTGTCCAATCAGGCCAGAGCTCCATGATAAAGGATACTTTT
CGATATGTAAGGATCACGGCACTGGCGTCCCTGTAGACCTTGGTAATCTTACGGTAAGATTAACGGGTTG
ATGATCGCTAAATAATAGAGCATTGGACCTAGGGACGGAATGGTAAGTACCTTCTTGTGCGAAAGTTGGC
ACTGCATAGCTTTTGTAGAGAATCCTATCGCACCACGACGGGATTCTTTTTGTATTATATGTTTCCTTTT
CAAACAACTTGAATTTGTATGTCGGTGGAAATGTTATCTTCAGCTCCTGAAAACCTTTGCATAACGGTTC
ATCCTCTCCTTTACGTAGCAGATTTAGTTCTTCATGATTTTCTAATAGA
