>Addgene plasmid #20155 | CF-Ins54p | addgene partial sequence | sequence record 26039 | 20155 with EGFP-C
CTGTACAAGAGTGCTGGTGGTGGAGTGCAGGTGGAAACCATCTCCCCAGGAGACGGGCGCACCTTCCCCA
AGCGCGGCCAGACCTGCGTGGTGCACTACACCGGGATGCTTGAAGATGGAAAGAAATTTGATTCCTCCCG
GGACAGAAACAAGCCCTTTAAGTTTATGCTAGGCAAGCAGGAGGTGATCCGAGGCTGGGAAGAAGGGGTT
GCCCAGATGAGTGTGGGTCAGAGAGCCAAACTGACTATATCTCCAGATTATGCCTATGGTGCCACTGGGC
ACCCAGGCATCATCCCACCACATGCCACTCTCGTCTTCGATGTGGAGCTTCTAAAACTGGAAAGTGCTGG
TGGTAGTGCTGGTGGTAGTGCTGGTGGTAGTGCTGGTGGTAGTGCTGGTGGTCCTCGAGCTCAAGCTTCG
AATTCGATGAACAAAACGAATTGGAAGGTATCTGTAACTACATTCAATTGTGGTAAGGAATTTCCCGTTG
AAAATTCGAAAGCAATCGTTAAGCAATTGCTTTTCCCCTACGATGACGGCATCTCCCAATTGGAATTGCA
AGATCTATATGTGTTGGGGTTCCAAGAAGTAGTCCCCATATGGCAAGGCTCCTTCCCTGCTGTTA
